>Addgene plasmid #200470 | pKLV2-U6gRNA5(ARID1B(23))-PGKpuro2ABFP-W | addgene full sequence | sequence record 418902 | Addgene NGS Result
CGCCCATTGACGTCAATAATGACGTATGTTCCCATAGTAACGCCAATAGGGACTTTCCATTGACGTCAAT
GGGTGGAGTATTTACGGTAAACTGCCCACTTGGCAGTACATCAAGTGTATCATATGCCAAGTACGCCCCC
TATTGACGTCAATGACGGTAAATGGCCCGCCTGGCATTATGCCCAGTACATGACCTTATGGGACTTTCCT
ACTTGGCAGTACATCTACGTATTAGTCATCGCTATTACCATGGTGATGCGGTTTTGGCAGTACATCAATG
GGCGTGGATAGCGGTTTGACTCACGGGGATTTCCAAGTCTCCACCCCATTGACGTCAATGGGAGTTTGTT
TTGGCACCAAAATCAACGGGACTTTCCAAAATGTCGTAACAACTCCGCCCCATTGACGCAAATGGGCGGT
AGGCGTGTACGGTGGGAGGTCTATATAAGCAGCGCGTTTTGCCTGTACTGGGTCTCTCTGGTTAGACCAG
ATCTGAGCCTGGGAGCTCTCTGGCTAACTAGGGAACCCACTGCTTAAGCCTCAATAAAGCTTGCCTTGAG
TGCTTCAAGTAGTGTGTGCCCGTCTGTTGTGTGACTCTGGTAACTAGAGATCCCTCAGACCCTTTTAGTC
AGTGTGGAAAATCTCTAGCAGTGGCGCCCGAACAGGGACTTGAAAGCGAAAGGGAAACCAGAGGAGCTCT
CTCGACGCAGGACTCGGCTTGCTGAAGCGCGCACGGCAAGAGGCGAGGGGCGGCGACTGGTGAGTACGCC
AAAAATTTTGACTAGCGGAGGCTAGAAGGAGAGAGATGGGTGCGAGAGCGTCAGTATTAAGCGGGGGAGA
ATTAGATCGCGATGGGAAAAAATTCGGTTAAGGCCAGGGGGAAAGAAAAAATATAAATTAAAACATATAG
TATGGGCAAGCAGGGAGCTAGAACGATTCGCAGTTAATCCTGGCCTGTTAGAAACATCAGAAGGCTGTAG
ACAAATACTGGGACAGCTACAACCATCCCTTCAGACAGGATCAGAAGAACTTAGATCATTATATAATACA
GTAGCAACCCTCTATTGTGTGCATCAAAGGATAGAGATAAAAGACACCAAGGAAGCTTTAGACAAGATAG
AGGAAGAGCAAAACAAAAGTAAGACCACCGCACAGCAAGCGGCCGGCCGCGCTGATCTTCAGACCTGGAG
GAGGAGATATGAGGGACAATTGGAGAAGTGAATTATATAAATATAAAGTAGTAAAAATTGAACCATTAGG
AGTAGCACCCACCAAGGCAAAGAGAAGAGTGGTGCAGAGAGAAAAAAGAGCAGTGGGAATAGGAGCTTTG
TTCCTTGGGTTCTTGGGAGCAGCAGGAAGCACTATGGGCGCAGCGTCAATGACGCTGACGGTACAGGCCA
GACAATTATTGTCTGGTATAGTGCAGCAGCAGAACAATTTGCTGAGGGCTATTGAGGCGCAACAGCATCT
GTTGCAACTCACAGTCTGGGGCATCAAGCAGCTCCAGGCAAGAATCCTGGCTGTGGAAAGATACCTAAAG
GATCAACAGCTCCTGGGGATTTGGGGTTGCTCTGGAAAACTCATTTGCACCACTGCTGTGCCTTGGAATG
CTAGTTGGAGTAATAAATCTCTGGAACAGATTTGGAATCACACGACCTGGATGGAGTGGGACAGAGAAAT
TAACAATTACACAAGCTTAATACACTCCTTAATTGAAGAATCGCAAAACCAGCAAGAAAAGAATGAACAA
GAATTATTGGAATTAGATAAATGGGCAAGTTTGTGGAATTGGTTTAACATAACAAATTGGCTGTGGTATA
TAAAATTATTCATAATGATAGTAGGAGGCTTGGTAGGTTTAAGAATAGTTTTTGCTGTACTTTCTATAGT
GAATAGAGTTAGGCAGGGATATTCACCATTATCGTTTCAGACCCACCTCCCAACCCCGAGGGGACCCGAC
AGGCCCGAAGGAATAGAAGAAGAAGGTGGAGAGAGAGACAGAGACAGATCCATTCGATTAGTGAACGGAT
CGGCACTGCGTGCGCCAATTCTGCAGACAAATGGCAGTATTCATCCACAATTTTAAAAGAAAAGGGGGGA
TTGGGGGGTACAGTGCAGGGGAAAGAATAGTAGACATAATAGCAACAGACATACAAACTAAAGAATTACA
AAAACAAATTACAAAAATTCAAAATTTTCGGGTTTATTACAGGGACAGCAGAGATCCAGTTTGGTTAGTA
CCGGGCCCTACGCGTCCAAGGTCGGGCAGGAAGAGGGCCTATTTCCCATGATTCCTTCATATTTGCATAT
ACGATACAAGGCTGTTAGAGAGATAATTAGAATTAATTTGACTGTAAACACAAAGATATTAGTACAAAAT
ACGTGACGTAGAAAGTAATAATTTCTTGGGTAGTTTGCAGTTTTAAAATTATGTTTTAAAATGGACTATC
ATATGCTTACCGTAACTTGAAAGTATTTCGATTTCTTGGCTTTATATATCTTGTGGAAAGGACGAAACAC
CGTTTGACGCAGACGTAGAGTGTTTAAGAGCTATGCTGGAAACAGCATAGCAAGTTTAAATAAGGCTAGT
CCGTTATCAACTTGAAAAAGTGGCACCGAGTCGGTGCTTTTTTTGGATCCAATTCTACCGGGTAGGGGAG
GCGCTTTTCCCAAGGCAGTCTGGAGCATGCGCTTTAGCAGCCCCGCTGGGCACTTGGCGCTACACAAGTG
GCCTCTGGCCTCGCACACATTCCACATCCACCGGTAGGCGCCAACCGGCTCCGTTCTTTGGTGGCCCCTT
CGCGCCACCTTCTACTCCTCCCCTAGTCAGGAAGTTCCCCCCCGCCCCGCAGCTCGCGTCGTGCAGGACG
TGACAAATGGAAGTAGCACGTCTCACTAGTCTCGTGCAGATGGACAGCACCGCTGAGCAATGGAAGCGGG
TAGGCCTTTGGGGCAGCGGCCAATAGCAGCTTTGCTCCTTCGCTTTCTGGGCTCAGAGGCTGGGAAGGGG
TGGGTCCGGGGGCGGGCTCAGGGGCGGGCTCAGGGGCGGGGCGGGCGCCCGAAGGTCCTCCGGAGGCCCG
GCATTCTGCACGCTTCAAAAGCGCACGTCTGCCGCGCTGTTCTCCTCTTCCTCATCTCCGGGCCTTTCGA
CCTGCATCCATCTAGATCTCGAGCAGCTGAAGCTTACCATGACCGAGTACAAGCCCACGGTGCGCCTCGC
CACCCGCGACGACGTCCCCAGGGCCGTACGCACCCTCGCCGCCGCGTTCGCCGACTACCCCGCCACGCGC
CACACCGTCGATCCGGACCGCCACATCGAGCGGGTCACCGAGCTGCAAGAACTCTTCCTCACGCGCGTCG
GGCTCGACATCGGCAAGGTGTGGGTCGCGGACGACGGCGCCGCGGTGGCGGTCTGGACCACGCCGGAGAG
CGTCGAAGCGGGGGCGGTGTTCGCCGAGATCGGCCCGCGCATGGCCGAGTTGAGCGGTTCCCGGCTGGCC
GCGCAGCAACAGATGGAAGGCCTCCTGGCGCCGCACCGGCCCAAGGAGCCCGCGTGGTTCCTGGCCACCG
TCGGCGTCTCGCCCGACCACCAGGGCAAGGGTCTGGGCAGCGCCGTCGTGCTCCCCGGAGTGGAGGCGGC
CGAGCGCGCCGGGGTGCCCGCCTTCCTGGAGACCTCCGCGCCCCGCAACCTCCCCTTCTACGAGCGGCTC
GGCTTCACCGTCACCGCCGACGTCGAGGTGCCCGAAGGACCGCGCACCTGGTGCATGACCCGCAAGCCCG
GTGCCGGCGGCGGGTCCGGAGGAGAGGGCAGAGGAAGTCTCCTAACATGCGGTGACGTGGAGGAGAATCC
TGGCCCAATGAGCGAGCTGATTAAGGAGAACATGCACATGAAGCTGTACATGGAGGGCACCGTGGACAAC
CATCACTTCAAGTGCACATCCGAGGGCGAAGGCAAGCCCTACGAGGGCACCCAGACCATGAGAATCAAGG
TGGTCGAGGGCGGCCCTCTCCCCTTCGCCTTCGACATCCTGGCTACTAGCTTCCTCTACGGCAGCAAGAC
CTTCATCAACCACACCCAGGGCATCCCCGACTTCTTCAAGCAGTCCTTCCCTGAGGGCTTCACATGGGAG
AGAGTCACCACATACGAGGACGGGGGCGTGCTGACCGCTACCCAGGACACCAGCCTCCAGGACGGCTGCC
TCATCTACAACGTCAAGATCAGAGGGGTGAACTTCACATCCAACGGCCCTGTGATGCAGAAGAAAACACT
CGGCTGGGAGGCCTTCACCGAGACGCTGTACCCCGCTGACGGCGGCCTGGAAGGCAGAAACGACATGGCC
CTGAAGCTCGTGGGCGGGAGCCATCTGATCGCAAACATCAAGACCACATATAGATCCAAGAAACCCGCTA
AGAACCTCAAGATGCCTGGCGTCTACTATGTGGACTACAGACTGGAAAGAATCAAGGAGGCCAACAACGA
GACCTACGTCGAGCAGCACGAGGTGGCAGTGGCCAGATACTGCGACCTCCCTAGCAAACTGGGGCACAAG
CTTAATTGAGCGGCCGCTCAACCTCTGGATTACAAAATTTGTGAAAGATTGACTGGTATTCTTAACTATG
TTGCTCCTTTTACGCTATGTGGATACGCTGCTTTAATGCCTTTGTATCATGCTATTGCTTCCCGTATGGC
TTTCATTTTCTCCTCCTTGTATAAATCCTGGTTGCTGTCTCTTTATGAGGAGTTGTGGCCCGTTGTCAGG
CAACGTGGCGTGGTGTGCACTGTGTTTGCTGACGCAACCCCCACTGGTTGGGGCATTGCCACCACCTGTC
AGCTCCTTTCCGGGACTTTCGCTTTCCCCCTCCCTATTGCCACGGCGGAACTCATCGCCGCCTGCCTTGC
CCGCTGCTGGACAGGGGCTCGGCTGTTGGGCACTGACAATTCCGTGGTGTTGTCGGGGAAATCATCGTCC
TTTCCTTGGCTGCTCGCCTGTGTTGCCACCTGGATTCTGCGCGGGACGTCCTTCTGCTACGTCCCTTCGG
CCCTCAATCCAGCGGACCTTCCTTCCCGCGGCCTGCTGCCGGCTCTGCGGCCTCTTCCGCGTCTACGCCT
TCGCCCTCAGACGAGTCGGATCTCCCTTTGGGCCGCCTCCCCGCAGGTACCTTTAAGACCAATGACTTAC
AAGGCAGCTGTAGATCTTAGCCACTTTTTAAAAGAAAAGGGGGGACTGGAAGGGCTAATTCACTCCCAAA
GAAGTCAAGATCTGCTTTTTGCCTGTACTGGGTCTCTCTGGTTAGACCAGAGTCTCTCTGGTTAGACCAG
ATCTGAGCCTGGGAGCTCTCTGGCTAACTAGGGAACCCACTGCTTAAGCCTCAATAAAGCTTGCCTTGAG
TGCTTCAAGTAGTGTGTGCCCGTCTGTTGTGTGACTCTGGTAACTAGAGATCCCTCAGACCCTTTTAGTC
AGTGTGGAAAATCTCTAGCAGTTTAAACCCGCTGATCAGCCTCGACTGTGCCTTCTAGTTGCCAGCCATC
TGTTGTTTGCCCCTCCCCCGTGCCTTCCTTGACCCTGGAAGGTGCCACTCCCACTGTCCTTTCCTAATAA
AATGAGGAAATTGCATCGCATTGTCTGAGTAGGTGTCATTCTATTCTGGGGGGTGGGGTGGGGCAGGACA
GCAAGGGGGAGGATTGGGAAGTCAATAGCAGGCATGCTGGGGATGCGGTGGGCTCTATGGGCGGCCGTTA
ATTAAGCTTTTGTTCCCTTTAGTGAGGGTTAATTGCGCGCTTGGCGTAATCATGGTCATAGCTGTTTCCT
GTGTGAAATTGTTATCCGCTCACAATTCCACACAACATACGAGCCGGGAGCATAAAGTGTAAAGCCTGGG
GTGCCTAATGAGTGAGCTAACTCACATTAATTGCGTTGCGCTCACTGCCCGCTTTCCAGTCGGGAAACCT
GTCGTGCCAGCTGCATTAATGAATCGGCCAACGCGCGGGGAGAGGCGGTTTGCGTATTGGGCGCTCTTCC
GCTTCCTCGCTCACTGACTCGCTGCGCTCGGTCGTTCGGCTGCGGCGAGCGGTATCAGCTCACTCAAAGG
CGGTAATACGGTTATCCACAGAATCAGGGGATAACGCAGGAAAGAACATGTGAGCAAAAGGCCAGCAAAA
GGCCAGGAACCGTAAAAAGGCCGCGTTGCTGGCGTTTTTCCATAGGCTCCGCCCCCCTGACGAGCATCAC
AAAAATCGACGCTCAAGTCAGAGGTGGCGAAACCCGACAGGACTATAAAGATACCAGGCGTTTCCCCCTG
GAAGCTCCCTCGTGCGCTCTCCTGTTCCGACCCTGCCGCTTACCGGATACCTGTCCGCCTTTCTCCCTTC
GGGAAGCGTGGCGCTTTCTCATAGCTCACGCTGTAGGTATCTCAGTTCGGTGTAGGTCGTTCGCTCCAAG
CTGGGCTGTGTGCACGAACCCCCCGTTCAGCCCGACCGCTGCGCCTTATCCGGTAACTATCGTCTTGAGT
CCAACCCGGTAAGACACGACTTATCGCCACTGGCAGCAGCCACTGGTAACAGGATTAGCAGAGCGAGGTA
TGTAGGCGGTGCTACAGAGTTCTTGAAGTGGTGGCCTAACTACGGCTACACTAGAAGAACAGTATTTGGT
ATCTGCGCTCTGCTGAAGCCAGTTACCTTCGGAAAAAGAGTTGGTAGCTCTTGATCCGGCAAACAAACCA
CCGCTGGTAGCGGTGGTTTTTTTGTTTGCAAGCAGCAGATTACGCGCAGAAAAAAAGGATCTCAAGAAGA
TCCTTTGATCTTTTCTACGGGGTCTGACGCTCAGTGGAACGAAAACTCACGTTAAGGGATTTTGGTCATG
AGATTATCAAAAAGGATCTTCACCTAGATCCTTTTAAATTAAAAATGAAGTTTTAAATCAATCTAAAGTA
TATATGAGTAAACTTGGTCTGACAGTTACCAATGCTTAATCAGTGAGGCACCTATCTCAGCGATCTGTCT
ATTTCGTTCATCCATAGTTGCCTGACTCCCCGTCGTGTAGATAACTACGATACGGGAGGGCTTACCATCT
GGCCCCAGTGCTGCAATGATACCGCGAGACCCACGCTCACCGGCTCCAGATTTATCAGCAATAAACCAGC
CAGCCGGAAGGGCCGAGCGCAGAAGTGGTCCTGCAACTTTATCCGCCTCCATCCAGTCTATTAATTGTTG
CCGGGAAGCTAGAGTAAGTAGTTCGCCAGTTAATAGTTTGCGCAACGTTGTTGCCATTGCTACAGGCATC
GTGGTGTCACGCTCGTCGTTTGGTATGGCTTCATTCAGCTCCGGTTCCCAACGATCAAGGCGAGTTACAT
GATCCCCCATGTTGTGCAAAAAAGCGGTTAGCTCCTTCGGTCCTCCGATCGTTGTCAGAAGTAAGTTGGC
CGCAGTGTTATCACTCATGGTTATGGCAGCACTGCATAATTCTCTTACTGTCATGCCATCCGTAAGATGC
TTTTCTGTGACTGGTGAGTACTCAACCAAGTCATTCTGAGAATAGTGTATGCGGCGACCGAGTTGCTCTT
GCCCGGCGTCAATACGGGATAATACCGCGCCACATAGCAGAACTTTAAAAGTGCTCATCATTGGAAAACG
TTCTTCGGGGCGAAAACTCTCAAGGATCTTACCGCTGTTGAGATCCAGTTCGATGTAACCCACTCGTGCA
CCCAACTGATCTTCAGCATCTTTTACTTTCACCAGCGTTTCTGGGTGAGCAAAAACAGGAAGGCAAAATG
CCGCAAAAAAGGGAATAAGGGCGACACGGAAATGTTGAATACTCATACTCTTCCTTTTTCAATATTATTG
AAGCATTTATCAGGGTTATTGTCTCATGAGCGGATACATATTTGAATGTATTTAGAAAAATAAACAAATA
GGGGTTCCGCGCACATTTCCCCGAAAAGTGCCACCTAAATTGTAAGCGTTAATATTTTGTTAAAATTCGC
GTTAAATTTTTGTTAAATCAGCTCATTTTTTAACCAATAGGCCGAAATCGGCAAAATCCCTTATAAATCA
AAAGAATAGACCGAGATAGGGT
[37 nt withheld, positions 8073-8109]
AAAGAACGTGGACTCCAACGTCAAAGG
[49 nt withheld, positions 8137-8185]
T
[91 nt withheld, positions 8187-8277]
G
[124 nt withheld, positions 8279-8402]
CCCATTCGCCATTCAGGCTGCGCAACTGTTGGGAAGGGCGATCGGTGCGGGCCTCTTCGCTATTACGCCA
GCTGGCGAAAGGGGGATGTGCTGCAAGGCGATTAAGTTGGGTAACGCCAGGGTTTTCCCAGTCACGACGT
TGTAAAACGACGGCCAGTGAGCGCGCGTAATACGACTCACTATAGGGCGAATTGACTAGTACATAACTTA
CGGTAAATGGCCCGCCTGGCTGACCGCCCAACGACCCC
Features (pLannotate 1.2.2; 28 found; start..end, strand, type, name):
    253..452     +  promoter       CMV promoter: human cytomegalovirus (CMV) immediate early promoter
    470..650     +  LTR            5' LTR (truncated): truncated 5' long terminal repeat (LTR) from HIV-1
    697..822     +  misc_feature   HIV-1 Ψ: packaging signal of human immunodeficiency virus type 1
    806..1144    +  CDS            HIV-1 gag (fragment): gag protein from human immunodeficiency virus 1; gag
   1321..1554    +  misc_feature   RRE: The Rev response element (RRE) of HIV-1 allows for Rev-dependent mRNA export from the nucleus to the cytoplasm.
   1931..2031    +  CDS            Rev (fragment): human immunodeficiency virus 1 (HIV-1) Rev protein; rev; enhances nuclear export of unspliced and incompletely spliced viral mRNAs
   2081..2198    +  misc_feature   cPPT/CTS: central polypurine tract and central termination sequence of HIV-1
   2273..2513    +  promoter       U6 promoter: RNA polymerase III promoter for human U6 snRNA
   2560..2627    +  misc_RNA       tracrRNA (fragment): trans-activating CRISPR RNA for the Streptococcus pyogenes CRISPR/Cas9 system
   2650..3149    +  promoter       PGK promoter: mouse phosphoglycerate kinase 1 promoter
   3189..3785    +  CDS            PuroR (fragment): puromycin N-acetyltransferase; pac from Streptomyces; confers resistance to puromycin
   3858..4556    +  CDS            TagBFP: TagBFP is a basic (constitutively fluorescent) blue fluorescent protein published in 2008, derived from Entacmaea quadricolor. It is reported to be a very rapidly-maturing monomer with very low acid sensitivity.
   4568..5154    +  misc_feature   WPRE: woodchuck hepatitis virus posttranscriptional regulatory element
   5148..5294    +  CDS            nef (fragment): NEF_HV1LA - Experimental evidence at protein level: Swiss-Prot protein existence level 1. Extracellular Nef protein targets CD4(+) T-lymphocytes for apoptosis by interacting with CXCR4 surface receptors. From Human immunodeficiency virus type 1 group M subtype B (isolate Lai) (HIV-1).
   5302..5480    +  LTR            5' LTR (truncated): truncated 5' long terminal repeat (LTR) from HIV-1
   5506..5617    +  polyA_signal   bGH poly(A) signal: bovine growth hormone polyadenylation signal
   5756..5774    -  promoter       T3 promoter: promoter for bacteriophage T3 RNA polymerase
   5819..5835    -  protein_bind   lac operator: The lac repressor binds to the lac operator to inhibit transcription in E. coli. This inhibition can be relieved by adding lactose or isopropyl-β-D-thiogalactopyranoside (IPTG). lac repressor encoded by lacI
   5843..5873    -  promoter       lac promoter: promoter for the E. coli lac operon
   5888..5909    -  protein_bind   CAP binding site: CAP binding activates transcription in the presence of cAMP. E. coli catabolite activator protein
   5922..6014    -  CDS            lacI (fragment): lac repressor; lacI; The lac repressor binds to the lac operator to inhibit transcription in E. coli. This inhibition can be relieved by adding lactose or isopropyl-β-D-thiogalactopyranoside (IPTG).
   6197..6785    -  rep_origin     ori: high-copy-number ColE1/pMB1/pBR322/pUC origin of replication
   6956..7816    -  CDS            AmpR: β-lactamase; bla; confers resistance to ampicillin, carbenicillin, and related antibiotics
   7817..7921    -  promoter       AmpR promoter: bla
   7974..8402    -  rep_origin     f1 ori (sequence partly withheld): f1 bacteriophage origin of replication; arrow indicates direction of (+) strand synthesis
   8407..8562    -  CDS            lacZα (fragment): LacZα fragment of β-galactosidase; lacZ fragment
   8570..8588    +  promoter       T7 promoter: promoter for bacteriophage T7 RNA polymerase
   8602..252     +  enhancer       CMV enhancer (across the origin): human cytomegalovirus immediate early enhancer
