[The description below was written by a language model from this plasmid's Addgene catalogue record and pLannotate feature annotations shown in this document.]
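Description:
pKLV2-U6gRNA5(ARID1B(23))-PGKpuro2ABFP-W is an 8.65 kb lentiviral transfer plasmid that delivers a single CRISPR guide RNA directed against human ARID1B (also known as BAF250B), a subunit of the BAF chromatin remodelling complex. It derives from the pKLV2-U6gRNA5(BbsI)-PGKpuro2ABFP-W backbone, into which the guide spacer was inserted between two BbsI sites that were destroyed by cloning. In bacteria it is maintained through a high-copy ColE1/pUC-type origin with ampicillin selection. An f1 origin and remnants of a lac/lacZα cloning region with flanking T7 and T3 promoters are also present.

The viral portion begins with a CMV enhancer/promoter fused to a truncated HIV-1 5' LTR, which drives genomic RNA production in packaging cells. It is followed by the Ψ packaging signal with a gag fragment, the Rev response element for nuclear export, and the cPPT/CTS. Two expression units sit within the provirus. A human U6 RNA polymerase III promoter transcribes the ARID1B spacer joined to a Streptococcus pyogenes Cas9 guide scaffold (annotated as a tracrRNA fragment). A mouse PGK promoter drives puromycin N-acetyltransferase linked, as the name indicates, through a 2A peptide to TagBFP, so transduced cells can be selected with puromycin or tracked by blue fluorescence. A WPRE enhances transcript expression, and a truncated downstream LTR and bGH polyadenylation signal close the cassette.

The plasmid encodes no Cas9, so that nuclease must be supplied separately. The record links it to work on the canonical BAF complex in human T-cell acute lymphoblastic leukaemia, consistent with use for ARID1B knockout.
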