Addgene plasmid #200470: pKLV2-U6gRNA5(ARID1B(23))-PGKpuro2ABFP-W
Purpose: Lentiviral vector expressing gRNA targeting human ARID1B
Depositing lab: Kosuke Yusa. Depositing organization: Kyoto University, Institute for Life and Medical Sciences. Publication: Canonical BAF complex regulates the oncogenic program in human T-cell acute lymphoblastic leukemia. Aoki K, Hyuga M, Tarumoto Y, Nishibuchi G, Ueda A, Ochi Y, Sugino S, Mikami T, Kobushi H, Kato I, Akahane K, Inukai T, Takaori-Kondo A, Takita J, Ogawa S, Yusa K. Blood. 2023 Nov 3:blood.2023020857. doi: 10.1182/blood.2023020857. PubMed 37922452.
Backbone
  Vector backbone: pKLV2-U6gRNA5(BbsI)-PGKpuro2ABFP-W
  Backbone manufacturer: addgene
  Backbone size w/o insert (bp): 8648
  Total vector size (bp): 8650
  Vector type: Lentiviral
  Selectable markers: Puromycin
Growth in bacteria
  Bacterial resistance: Ampicillin, 100 μg/mL
  Growth temperature: 37°C
  Growth strain: NEB Stable
  Copy number: Unknown
Gene/Insert
  Gene/Insert name: ARID1B(23)
  gRNA/shRNA sequence: TTTGACGCAGACGTAGAGT
  Species: H. sapiens (human)
  Entrez Gene: ARID1B (a.k.a. 6A3-5, BAF250B, BRIGHT, CSS1, DAN15, ELD/OSA1, MRD12, OSA2, P250R, SMARCF2)
  Cloning method: Restriction Enzyme; 5′ cloning site BbsI (destroyed during cloning); 3′ cloning site BbsI (destroyed during cloning)
  Sequencing primers: 5′ AGATAATTAGAATTAATTTGACTG
Terms and licenses: Academic/Nonprofit Terms; Industry Terms: Not Available to Industry
How to cite: pKLV2-U6gRNA5(ARID1B(23))-PGKpuro2ABFP-W was a gift from Kosuke Yusa (Addgene plasmid # 200470 ; http://n2t.net/addgene:200470 ; RRID:Addgene_200470)
